Addgene plasmid #156764: pD649-HAsp-MXRA8-Fc(DAPA)-AviTag-6xHis
Purpose: Mammalian expression of cell-surface protein extracellular domain fused to Fc(DAPA)-Avi-6xHis. Protein is secreted from cells.
Depositing lab: Chris Garcia. Depositing organization: Stanford University. Publication: A Human IgSF Cell-Surface Interactome Reveals a Complex Network of Protein-Protein Interactions. Wojtowicz WM, Vielmetter J, Fernandes RA, Siepe DH, Eastman CL, Chisholm GB, Cox S, Klock H, Anderson PW, Rue SM, Miller JJ, Glaser SM, Bragstad ML, Vance J, Lam AW, Lesley SA, Zinn K, Garcia KC. Cell. 2020 Aug 20;182(4):1027-1043.e17. doi: 10.1016/j.cell.2020.07.025. PubMed 32822567.
Backbone
  Vector backbone: pD649
  Backbone size w/o insert (bp): 6106
  Vector type: Mammalian Expression
Growth in bacteria
  Bacterial resistance: Ampicillin, 100 μg/mL
  Growth temperature: 37°C
  Growth strain: DH5alpha
  Copy number: High Copy
Gene/Insert
  Gene/Insert name: MXRA8
  Species: H. sapiens (human)
  Insert size (bp): 966
  Mutation: Fc region of human IgG contains D265A and P329A mutations (DAPA)
  Entrez Gene: MXRA8 (a.k.a. MGC3047, DKFZp586E2023)
  Promoter: CMV/SP6
  Tag / fusion protein: Fc(DAPA)-AviTag-6xHis (C terminal on backbone)
  Cloning method: Restriction Enzyme; 5′ cloning site GCGGCCGC (not destroyed); 3′ cloning site GGCGCGCC (not destroyed)
  Sequencing primers: 5′ ATTTAGGTGACACTATAG; 3′ CACGTACCAGTTGAACTTCACC
Resource information
  A portion of this plasmid was derived from a plasmid made by: synthesis by ThermoFisher
Terms and licenses: Academic/Nonprofit Terms; Industry Terms: Not Available to Industry
Depositor comments: Some plasmids in this collection may have an IS4-like element ISVsa5 family transposase upstream of the CMV promoter.
How to cite: pD649-HAsp-MXRA8-Fc(DAPA)-AviTag-6xHis was a gift from Chris Garcia (Addgene plasmid # 156764 ; http://n2t.net/addgene:156764 ; RRID:Addgene_156764)
