[The description below was written by a language model from this plasmid's Addgene catalogue record and pLannotate feature annotations shown in this document.]
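Description:
pD649-HAsp-MXRA8-Fc(DAPA)-AviTag-6xHis is a mammalian expression plasmid of about 7.1 kb, built on the pD649 backbone, for producing the extracellular domain of human MXRA8 as a secreted Fc fusion protein. It is propagated in E. coli as a high-copy plasmid through a ColE1/pUC-type origin and selected with ampicillin via the β-lactamase gene. The annotation also shows an SV40 early promoter/EM7 promoter cassette driving a puromycin N-acetyltransferase coding sequence, followed by the SV40 poly(A) signal. This could in principle support puromycin selection in mammalian cells, although the record does not list a mammalian selection marker. Short fragments annotated as KanR, lacZα, ble and f1 ori appear to be backbone remnants rather than functional elements.

The expression unit uses the CMV enhancer and immediate-early promoter, with a fragment of CMV intron A and an SP6 promoter just upstream of the open reading frame. The name indicates an HA signal peptide ("HAsp"), while the automated annotation labels a short leader region as an immunoglobulin heavy-chain signal sequence fragment. Either way, an N-terminal secretion signal directs the product out of the cell. The roughly 970 bp MXRA8 ectodomain, cloned between retained NotI and AscI sites, is fused in frame to a human IgG1 Fc carrying the D265A and P329A (DAPA) substitutions, which are generally used to reduce Fc effector interactions. Next come an AviTag for site-specific biotinylation by BirA and a 6xHis tag for metal-affinity purification, neither of which is picked up in the feature table, and the unit ends at the bGH poly(A) signal. The construct belongs to a collection made for mapping interactions among human immunoglobulin-superfamily cell-surface proteins. The depositor notes that some plasmids in the set may carry an IS4-like transposase insertion upstream of the CMV promoter, though none is annotated here.
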