Features (pLannotate 1.2.2; 21 found; start..end, strand, type, name):
    119..143     -  CDS            KanR (fragment): aminoglycoside phosphotransferase; aph(3')-Ia; confers resistance to kanamycin
    254..842     +  rep_origin     ori: high-copy-number ColE1/pMB1/pBR322/pUC origin of replication
   1067..1084    +  terminator     rrnB T2 terminator (fragment): transcription terminator T2 from the E. coli rrnB gene
   1109..1128    -  CDS            lacZα (fragment): LacZα fragment of β-galactosidase; lacZ fragment
   1584..1600    +  protein_bind   lac operator: The lac repressor binds to the lac operator to inhibit transcription in E. coli. This inhibition can be relieved by adding lactose or isopropyl-β-D-thiogalactopyranoside (IPTG). lac repressor encoded by lacI
   1843..2146    +  enhancer       CMV enhancer: human cytomegalovirus immediate early enhancer
   2147..2350    +  promoter       CMV promoter: human cytomegalovirus (CMV) immediate early promoter
   2486..2529    +  intron         CMV intron (fragment): modified intron A from human cytomegalovirus
   2581..2599    +  promoter       SP6 promoter: promoter for bacteriophage SP6 RNA polymerase
   2603..2640    +  CDS            IgH signal sequence (fragment): signal sequence from the mouse immunoglobulin heavy chain variable region
   2740..3711    +  CDS            MXRA8 (fragment): MXRA8_HUMAN - Experimental evidence at protein level: Swiss-Prot protein existence level 1. (Microbial infection) Contributes to arthritogenic alphavirus pathogenesis and acts as a receptor for these viruses. From Homo sapiens (Human).
   3772..4407    +  CDS            IGHG1 (fragment): IGHG1_HUMAN - Experimental evidence at protein level: Swiss-Prot protein existence level 1. Constant region of immunoglobulin heavy chains. Immunoglobulins, also known as antibodies, are membrane-bound or secreted glycoproteins produced by B lymphocytes. In the recognition phase of humoral immunity, the membrane-bound immunoglobulins serve as receptors which, upon binding of a specific antigen, trigger the clonal expansion and differentiation of B lymphocytes into immunoglobulins- secreting plasma cells. Secreted immunoglobulins mediate the effector phase of humoral immunity, which results in
   4622..4733    +  polyA_signal   bGH poly(A) signal: bovine growth hormone polyadenylation signal
   4734..4842    +  rep_origin     f1 ori (fragment): f1 bacteriophage origin of replication; arrow indicates direction of (+) strand synthesis
   4856..5185    +  promoter       SV40 promoter: SV40 enhancer and early promoter
   5233..5280    +  promoter       EM7 promoter: synthetic bacterial promoter&nbsp
   5299..5898    +  CDS            PuroR (fragment): puromycin N-acetyltransferase; pac from Streptomyces; confers resistance to puromycin
   5908..6033    +  CDS            ble (fragment): BLE_KLEPN - Experimental evidence at protein level: Swiss-Prot protein existence level 1. Binding protein with a strong affinity to the bleomycin family of antibiotics. Binds to CL990; an antimitotic-antibiotic compound. From Klebsiella pneumoniae.
   6028..6149    +  polyA_signal   SV40 poly(A) signal: SV40 polyadenylation signal
   6202..7062    -  CDS            AmpR: β-lactamase; bla; confers resistance to ampicillin, carbenicillin, and related antibiotics
   7065..89      -  promoter       AmpR promoter (fragment) (across the origin): bla
>Addgene plasmid #156764 | pD649-HAsp-MXRA8-Fc(DAPA)-AviTag-6xHis | depositor full sequence | sequence record 302637 | Full Sequence
TTTCAATATTATTGAAGCATTTATCAGGGTTATTGTCTCATGAGCGGATACATATTTGAATGTATTTAGA
AAAATAAACAAATAGGGGTCAGTGTTACAACCAATTAACCAATTCTGAACATTATCGCGAGCCCATTTAT
ACCTGAATATGGCTCATAACACCCCTTGCTCATGACCAAAATCCCTTAACGTGAGTTACGCGCGCGTCGT
TCCACTGAGCGTCAGACCCCGTAGAAAAGATCAAAGGATCTTCTTGAGATCCTTTTTTTCTGCGCGTAAT
CTGCTGCTTGCAAACAAAAAAACCACCGCTACCAGCGGTGGTTTGTTTGCCGGATCAAGAGCTACCAACT
CTTTTTCCGAAGGTAACTGGCTTCAGCAGAGCGCAGATACCAAATACTGTTCTTCTAGTGTAGCCGTAGT
TAGCCCACCACTTCAAGAACTCTGTAGCACCGCCTACATACCTCGCTCTGCTAATCCTGTTACCAGTGGC
TGCTGCCAGTGGCGATAAGTCGTGTCTTACCGGGTTGGACTCAAGACGATAGTTACCGGATAAGGCGCAG
CGGTCGGGCTGAACGGGGGGTTCGTGCACACAGCCCAGCTTGGAGCGAACGACCTACACCGAACTGAGAT
ACCTACAGCGTGAGCTATGAGAAAGCGCCACGCTTCCCGAAGGGAGAAAGGCGGACAGGTATCCGGTAAG
CGGCAGGGTCGGAACAGGAGAGCGCACGAGGGAGCTTCCAGGGGGAAACGCCTGGTATCTTTATAGTCCT
GTCGGGTTTCGCCACCTCTGACTTGAGCGTCGATTTTTGTGATGCTCGTCAGGGGGGCGGAGCCTATGGA
AAAACGCCAGCAACGCGGCCTTTTTACGGTTCCTGGCCTTTTGCTGGCCTTTTGCTCACATGTTCTTTCC
TGCGTTATCCCCTGATTCTGTGGATAACCGTATTACCGCCTTTGAGTGAGCTGATACCGCTCGCCGCAGC
CGAACGACCGAGCGCAGCGAGTCAGTGAGCGAGGAAGCGGAAGGCGAGAGTAGGGAACTGCCAGGCATCA
AACTAAGCAGAAGGCCCCTGACGGATGGCCTTTTTGCGTTTCTACAAACTCTTTCTGTGTTGTAAAACGA
CGGCCAGTCTTAAGCTCGGGCCCCCTGGGCGGTTCTGATAACGAGTAATCGTTAATCCGCAAATAACGTA
AAAACCCGCTTCGGCGGGTTTTTTTATGGGGGGAGTTTAGGGAAAGAGCATTTGTCAGAATATTTAAGGG
CGCCTGTCACTTTGCTTGATATATGAGAATTATTTAACCTTATAAATGAGAAAAAAGCAACGCACTTTAA
ATAAGATACGTTGCTTTTTCGATTGATGAACACCTATAATTAAACTATTCATCTATTATTTATGATTTTT
TGTATATACAATATTTCTAGTTTGTTAAAGAGAATTAAGAAAATAAATCTCGAAAATAATAAAGGGAAAA
TCAGTTTTTGATATCAAAATTATACATGTCAACGATAATACAAAATATAATACAAACTATAAGATGTTAT
CAGTATTTATTATCATTTAGAATAAATTTTGTGTCGCCCTTAATTGTGAGCGGATAACAATTACGAGCTT
CATGCACAGTGGCGTTGACTCAATATTGGCCATTAGCCATATTATTCATTGGTTATATAGCATAAATCAA
TATTGGCTATTGGCCATTGCATACGTTGTATCTATATCATAATATGTACATTTATATTGGCTCATGTCCA
ATATGACCGCCATGTTGGCATTGATTATTGACTAGTTATTAATAGTAATCAATTACGGGGTCATTAGTTC
ATAGCCCATATATGGAGTTCCGCGTTACATAACTTACGGTAAATGGCCCGCCTGGCTGACCGCCCAACGA
CCCCCGCCCATTGACGTCAATAATGACGTATGTTCCCATAGTAACGCCAATAGGGACTTTCCATTGACGT
CAATGGGTGGAGTATTTACGGTAAACTGCCCACTTGGCAGTACATCAAGTGTATCATATGCCAAGTACGC
CCCCTATTGACGTCAATGACGGTAAATGGCCCGCCTGGCATTATGCCCAGTACATGACCTTATGGGACTT
TCCTACTTGGCAGTACATCTACGTATTAGTCATCGCTATTACCATGGTGATGCGGTTTTGGCAGTACATC
AATGGGCGTGGATAGCGGTTTGACTCACGGGGATTTCCAAGTCTCCACCCCATTGACGTCAATGGGAGTT
TGTTTTGGCACCAAAATCAACGGGACTTTCCAAAATGTCGTAACAACTCCGCCCCATTGACGCAAATGGG
CGGTAGGCGTGTACGGTGGGAGGTCTATATAAGCAGAGCTCGTTTAGTGAACCGTCAGATCGCCTGGAGA
CGCCATCCACGCTGTTTTGACCTCCATAGAAGACACCGGGACCGATCCAGCCTCCGCGGCCGGGAACGGT
GCATTGGAACGCGGATTCCCCGTGCCAAGAGTGACGTAAGTACCGCCTATAGAGTCTATAGGCCCACCCC
CTTGGCTTCGTTAGAACGCGGCTACAATTAATACATAACCTTATGTATCATACACATACGATTTAGGTGA
CACTATAGAATAACATCCACTTTGCCTTTCTCTCCACAGGTGTCCACTCCCAGGTCCAACTGCACCTCGG
TTCTATCGAAAACGCGCCTGCTAGCGCCACCATGAAGACCATCATTGCCCTGAGCTACATCTTCTGCCTG
GTGTTCGCTGCGGCCGCCGTTCTGCTTCATTCTGGAAGTTCTGTGCCTGCCGCCGCTGGATCTTCTGTGG
TGTCTGAATCTGCCGTGTCTTGGGAAGCTGGCGCTAGAGCCGTGCTGAGATGCCAGTCTCCTAGAATGGT
CTGGACCCAGGACAGACTGCACGACAGACAGAGAGTGCTGCACTGGGATCTTAGAGGACCTGGCGGAGGA
CCTGCTAGAAGGCTGCTGGATCTGTATTCTGCCGGCGAGCAGAGAGTGTACGAGGCCAGAGATAGAGGCA
GACTGGAACTGAGCGCCAGCGCCTTCGATGACGGCAATTTCAGCCTGCTGATCAGAGCCGTGGAAGAGAC
AGATGCCGGCCTGTACACCTGTAACCTGCACCACCACTACTGCCACCTGTACGAGTCTCTGGCCGTCAGG
CTGGAAGTGACTGATGGACCTCCTGCCACACCAGCCTACTGGGATGGCGAAAAAGAAGTGCTGGCCGTTG
CTAGAGGTGCCCCTGCTCTGCTGACATGTGTGAATAGAGGCCACGTGTGGACCGACAGACATGTGGAAGA
AGCCCAGCAGGTCGTCCACTGGGATAGACAACCTCCAGGCGTGCCACACGACAGAGCCGATAGACTGCTG
GACCTTTACGCTTCTGGCGAGCGGAGAGCCTACGGACCTCTGTTTCTGAGAGACAGAGTGGCCGTGGGAG
CCGATGCCTTTGAAAGAGGCGACTTCAGCCTGAGAATCGAGCCCCTGGAAGTGGCCGATGAGGGCACATA
CTCTTGCCACCTCCACCACCATTATTGCGGCCTGCACGAGAGAAGAGTGTTCCACCTGACAGTGGCCGAA
CCTCATGCCGAACCACCTCCAAGAGGATCTCCAGGCAATGGCAGCTCTCATTCTGGCGCTCCAGGACCTG
ATCCTACACTGGCCAGAGGCCACAACGTGATCAATGTGATCGTGCCCGAGAGCAGAGCCCACTTCTTCCA
GCAAGGCGCGCCGGGCGGCGACAAGACCCACACCTGCCCCCCCTGCCCAGCTCCAGAACTGCTGGGAGGG
CCTTCCGTGTTCCTGTTCCCCCCCAAGCCCAAGGACACCCTGATGATCAGCAGGACCCCCGAGGTGACCT
GCGTGGTGGTGGCCGTGTCCCACGAGGACCCAGAGGTGAAGTTCAACTGGTACGTGGACGGCGTGGAGGT
GCACAACGCCAAGACCAAGCCCAGAGAGGAGCAGTACAACAGCACCTACAGGGTGGTGTCCGTGCTGACC
GTGCTGCACCAGGACTGGCTGAACGGCAAAGAATACAAGTGCAAAGTCTCCAACAAGGCCCTGGCTGCCC
CAATCGAAAAGACAATCAGCAAGGCCAAGGGCCAGCCACGGGAGCCCCAGGTGTACACCCTGCCCCCCAG
CCGGGAGGAGATGACCAAGAACCAGGTGTCCCTGACCTGTCTGGTGAAGGGCTTCTACCCCAGCGATATC
GCCGTGGAGTGGGAGAGCAACGGCCAGCCCGAGAACAACTACAAGACCACCCCCCCAGTGCTGGACAGCG
ACGGCAGCTTCTTCCTGTACAGCAAGCTGACCGTGGACAAGTCCAGGTGGCAGCAGGGCAACGTGTTCAG
CTGCAGCGTGATGCACGAGGCCCTGCACAACCACTACACCCAGAAGTCCCTGAGCCTGAGCCCCGGCGGC
AGCGGTCTTAATGATATTTTCGAGGCTCAGAAGATTGAGTGGCATGAACACCACCACCATCACCACTAAG
GCCGGCCTGTAGTCACTGGCACAACGCGTTACCCGGTAAGCCAATCGGGTATACACGGTCGTCATACTGC
AGACAGGGTTCTTCTACTTTGCAAGATAGTCTTGAGTAGTAAAATAAATAGATAGAGAAAATCAGCCTCG
ACTGTGCCTTCTAGTTGCCAGCCATCTGTTGTTTGCCCCTCCCCCGTGCCTTCCTTGACCCTGGAAGGTG
CCACTCCCACTGTCCTTTCCTAATAAAATGAGGAAATTGCATCACAACACTCAACCCTATCTCGGTCTAT
TCTTTTGATTTATAAGGGATTTTGCCGATTTCGGCCTATTGGTTAAAAAATGAGCTGATTTAACAAAAAT
TTAACGCGAATTAATTCTGTGGAATGTGTGTCAGTTAGGGTGTGGAAAGTCCCCAGGCTCCCCAGCAGGC
AGAAGTATGCAAAGCATGCATCTCAATTAGTCAGCAACCAGGTGTGGAAAGTCCCCAGGCTCCCCAGCAG
GCAGAAGTATGCAAAGCATGCATCTCAATTAGTCAGCAACCATAGTCCCGCCCCTAACTCCGCCCATCCC
GCCCCTAACTCCGCCCAGTTCCGCCCATTCTCCGCCCCATGGCTGACTAATTTTTTTTATTTATGCAGAG
GCCGAGGCCGCCTCTGCCTCTGAGCTATTCCAGAAGTAGTGAGGAGGCTTTTTTGGAGGCCTAGGCTTTT
GCAAAAAGCTCCCGGGAGCTTGTATATCCATTTTCGGATCTGATCAGCACGTGTTGACAATTAATCATCG
GCATAGTATATCGGCATAGTATAATACGACAAGGTGAGGAACTAAACCATGACCGAGTACAAGCCCACGG
TGCGCCTCGCCACCCGCGACGACGTCCCCAGGGCCGTACGCACCCTCGCCGCCGCGTTCGCCGACTACCC
CGCCACGCGCCACACCGTCGATCCGGACCGCCACATCGAGCGGGTCACCGAGCTGCAAGAACTCTTCCTC
ACGCGCGTCGGGCTCGACATCGGCAAGGTGTGGGTCGCGGACGACGGCGCCGCGGTGGCGGTCTGGACCA
CGCCGGAGAGCGTCGAAGCGGGGGCGGTGTTCGCCGAGATCGGCCCGCGCATGGCCGAGTTGAGCGGTTC
CCGGCTGGCCGCGCAGCAACAGATGGAAGGCCTCCTGGCGCCGCACCGGCCCAAGGAGCCCGCGTGGTTC
CTGGCCACCGTCGGCGTCTCGCCCGACCACCAGGGCAAGGGTCTGGGCAGCGCCGTCGTGCTCCCCGGAG
TGGAGGCGGCCGAGCGCGCCGGGGTGCCCGCCTTCCTGGAGACATCCGCGCCCCGCAACCTCCCCTTCTA
CGAGCGGCTCGGCTTCACCGTCACCGCCGACGTCGAGGTGCCCGAAGGACCGCGCACCTGGTGCATGACC
CGCAAGCCCGGTGCCTGACACGTGCTACGAGATTTCGATTCCACCGCCGCCTTCTATGAAAGGTTGGGCT
TCGGAATCGTTTTCCGGGACGCCGGCTGGATGATCCTCCAGCGCGGGGATCTCATGCTGGAGTTCTTCGC
CCACCCCAACTTGTTTATTGCAGCTTATAATGGTTACAAATAAAGCAATAGCATCACAAATTTCACAAAT
AAAGCATTTTTTTCACTGCATTCTAGTTGTGGTTTGTCCAAACTCATCAATGTATCTTATCATGTCTGTA
TACCGTCGACCTCTAGCTAGAGCTTGGCGTAATCATGGTCATTACCAATGCTTAATCAGTGAGGCACCTA
TCTCAGCGATCTGTCTATTTCGTTCATCCATAGTTGCCTGACTCCCCGTCGTGTAGATAACTACGATACG
GGAGGGCTTACCATCTGGCCCCAGCGCTGCGATGATACCGCGAGAACCACGCTCACCGGCTCCGGATTTA
TCAGCAATAAACCAGCCAGCCGGAAGGGCCGAGCGCAGAAGTGGTCCTGCAACTTTATCCGCCTCCATCC
AGTCTATTAATTGTTGCCGGGAAGCTAGAGTAAGTAGTTCGCCAGTTAATAGTTTGCGCAACGTTGTTGC
CATCGCTACAGGCATCGTGGTGTCACGCTCGTCGTTTGGTATGGCTTCATTCAGCTCCGGTTCCCAACGA
TCAAGGCGAGTTACATGATCCCCCATGTTGTGCAAAAAAGCGGTTAGCTCCTTCGGTCCTCCGATCGTTG
TCAGAAGTAAGTTGGCCGCAGTGTTATCACTCATGGTTATGGCAGCACTGCATAATTCTCTTACTGTCAT
GCCATCCGTAAGATGCTTTTCTGTGACTGGTGAGTACTCAACCAAGTCATTCTGAGAATAGTGTATGCGG
CGACCGAGTTGCTCTTGCCCGGCGTCAATACGGGATAATACCGCGCCACATAGCAGAACTTTAAAAGTGC
TCATCATTGGAAAACGTTCTTCGGGGCGAAAACTCTCAAGGATCTTACCGCTGTTGAGATCCAGTTCGAT
GTAACCCACTCGTGCACCCAACTGATCTTCAGCATCTTTTACTTTCACCAGCGTTTCTGGGTGAGCAAAA
ACAGGAAGGCAAAATGCCGCAAAAAAGGGAATAAGGGCGACACGGAAATGTTGAATACTCATATTCTTCC
TT
