>Addgene plasmid #156764 | pD649-HAsp-MXRA8-Fc(DAPA)-AviTag-6xHis | depositor partial sequence | sequence record 302638 | insert (extracellular domain)
GTTCTGCTTCATTCTGGAAGTTCTGTGCCTGCCGCCGCTGGATCTTCTGTGGTGTCTGAATCTGCCGTGT
CTTGGGAAGCTGGCGCTAGAGCCGTGCTGAGATGCCAGTCTCCTAGAATGGTCTGGACCCAGGACAGACT
GCACGACAGACAGAGAGTGCTGCACTGGGATCTTAGAGGACCTGGCGGAGGACCTGCTAGAAGGCTGCTG
GATCTGTATTCTGCCGGCGAGCAGAGAGTGTACGAGGCCAGAGATAGAGGCAGACTGGAACTGAGCGCCA
GCGCCTTCGATGACGGCAATTTCAGCCTGCTGATCAGAGCCGTGGAAGAGACAGATGCCGGCCTGTACAC
CTGTAACCTGCACCACCACTACTGCCACCTGTACGAGTCTCTGGCCGTCAGGCTGGAAGTGACTGATGGA
CCTCCTGCCACACCAGCCTACTGGGATGGCGAAAAAGAAGTGCTGGCCGTTGCTAGAGGTGCCCCTGCTC
TGCTGACATGTGTGAATAGAGGCCACGTGTGGACCGACAGACATGTGGAAGAAGCCCAGCAGGTCGTCCA
CTGGGATAGACAACCTCCAGGCGTGCCACACGACAGAGCCGATAGACTGCTGGACCTTTACGCTTCTGGC
GAGCGGAGAGCCTACGGACCTCTGTTTCTGAGAGACAGAGTGGCCGTGGGAGCCGATGCCTTTGAAAGAG
GCGACTTCAGCCTGAGAATCGAGCCCCTGGAAGTGGCCGATGAGGGCACATACTCTTGCCACCTCCACCA
CCATTATTGCGGCCTGCACGAGAGAAGAGTGTTCCACCTGACAGTGGCCGAACCTCATGCCGAACCACCT
CCAAGAGGATCTCCAGGCAATGGCAGCTCTCATTCTGGCGCTCCAGGACCTGATCCTACACTGGCCAGAG
GCCACAACGTGATCAATGTGATCGTGCCCGAGAGCAGAGCCCACTTCTTCCAGCAA
